Addgene plasmid #185797: ubc-nls-pcp-5xSunTag (SRv1)
Purpose: pcp-5xSunTag component for SunRISER SRv1
Depositing lab: Robin Lee. Publication: Long-term imaging of individual mRNA molecules in living cells. Guo Y, Lee REC. Cell Rep Methods. 2022 May 25;2(6):100226. doi: 10.1016/j.crmeth.2022.100226. eCollection 2022 Jun 20. PubMed 35784652.
Backbone
  Vector backbone: pHAGE-UbiC
  Total vector size (bp): 7136
  Vector type: Mammalian Expression
Growth in bacteria
  Bacterial resistance: Ampicillin, 100 μg/mL
  Growth temperature: 37°C
  Growth strain: DH5alpha
  Copy number: Unknown
Gene/Insert
  Gene/Insert name: pcp-5xSunTag
  Species: Synthetic
  Promoter: human ubiquitin C promoter
  Tag / fusion protein: NLS (N terminal on insert); HA (N terminal on insert); FactorXa site (N terminal on insert)
  Cloning method: Unknown
  Sequencing primers: 5′ hUBCpro-F2 CGCCGATGATTATATAAGGA; 3′ GTTTACCGCGGTGCCTGA
Terms and licenses: Academic/Nonprofit Terms; Industry Terms: Not Available to Industry
How to cite: ubc-nls-pcp-5xSunTag (SRv1) was a gift from Robin Lee (Addgene plasmid # 185797 ; http://n2t.net/addgene:185797 ; RRID:Addgene_185797)
