[The description below was written by a language model from this plasmid's Addgene catalogue record and pLannotate feature annotations shown in this document.]
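Description:
ubc-nls-pcp-5xSunTag (SRv1) is a 7,136 bp mammalian expression plasmid built on the pHAGE-UbiC backbone. The catalogue lists it only as a mammalian expression vector, but the feature table shows an HIV-1-derived lentiviral transfer architecture. It is propagated in E. coli through a high-copy ColE1/pUC-type origin and selected with ampicillin via the β-lactamase gene. No mammalian selection marker or fluorescent reporter is annotated. The viral portion comprises a truncated 5' LTR, the Ψ packaging signal with an adjoining gag fragment, the Rev response element for Rev-dependent nuclear export of the genomic RNA, the cPPT/CTS element, and a self-inactivating ΔU3 3' LTR. Together these would allow the cassette to be packaged and integrated when packaging functions are supplied in trans. The short lacI, lac promoter/operator, SV40 and nef fragments appear to be backbone remnants.

The payload is a synthetic fusion driven by the human ubiquitin C promoter and followed by a WPRE, which enhances transcript stability and expression. It encodes the bacteriophage PP7 coat protein (PCP), which binds PP7 RNA stem-loops, joined to five copies of the SunTag GCN4 peptide epitope. The annotation software picked up only two partial GCN4_v4 matches within this array. According to the record, an NLS, an HA tag and a Factor Xa site sit at the N terminus, although these are not annotated in the table. The plasmid is the PCP-5xSunTag component of the SRv1 version of SunRISER, a system for long-term imaging of individual mRNA molecules in living cells. In this kind of design, PCP tethers the peptide array to a tagged transcript, and a separately supplied scFv-fluorescent protein fusion binds the GCN4 epitopes to amplify the signal.
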