Features (pLannotate 1.2.2; 24 found; start..end, strand, type, name):
    925..1513    +  rep_origin     ori: high-copy-number ColE1/pMB1/pBR322/pUC origin of replication
   1696..1750    +  CDS            lacI (fragment): lac repressor; lacI; The lac repressor binds to the lac operator to inhibit transcription in E. coli. This inhibition can be relieved by adding lactose or isopropyl-β-D-thiogalactopyranoside (IPTG).
   1756..1849    +  rep_origin     SV40 ori (fragment): SV40 origin of replication
   1874..1911    +  CDS            lacI (fragment): lac repressor; lacI; The lac repressor binds to the lac operator to inhibit transcription in E. coli. This inhibition can be relieved by adding lactose or isopropyl-β-D-thiogalactopyranoside (IPTG).
   1924..1945    +  protein_bind   CAP binding site: CAP binding activates transcription in the presence of cAMP. E. coli catabolite activator protein
   1960..1990    +  promoter       lac promoter: promoter for the E. coli lac operon
   1998..2014    +  protein_bind   lac operator: The lac repressor binds to the lac operator to inhibit transcription in E. coli. This inhibition can be relieved by adding lactose or isopropyl-β-D-thiogalactopyranoside (IPTG). lac repressor encoded by lacI
   2048..2131    +  polyA_signal   SV40 poly(A) signal (fragment): SV40 polyadenylation signal
   2298..2627    +  CDS            nef (fragment): NEF_HV1BR - Experimental evidence at protein level: Swiss-Prot protein existence level 1. Extracellular Nef protein targets CD4(+) T-lymphocytes for apoptosis by interacting with CXCR4 surface receptors (PubMed:14990729). From Human immunodeficiency virus type 1 group M subtype B (isolate BRU/LAI) (HIV-1).
   2675..2932    +  LTR            5' LTR (truncated): truncated 5' long terminal repeat (LTR) from HIV-1
   2979..3104    +  misc_feature   HIV-1 Ψ: packaging signal of human immunodeficiency virus type 1
   3088..3426    +  CDS            HIV-1 gag (fragment): gag protein from human immunodeficiency virus 1; gag
   3601..3834    +  misc_feature   RRE: The Rev response element (RRE) of HIV-1 allows for Rev-dependent mRNA export from the nucleus to the cytoplasm.
   4211..4311    +  CDS            Rev (fragment): human immunodeficiency virus 1 (HIV-1) Rev protein; rev; enhances nuclear export of unspliced and incompletely spliced viral mRNAs
   4356..4473    +  misc_feature   cPPT/CTS: central polypurine tract and central termination sequence of HIV-1
   4516..4914    +  promoter       UbC promoter: human ubiquitin C promoter
   5004..5366    +  CDS            COAT_BPPP7: Experimental evidence at protein level: Swiss-Prot protein existence level 1. Forms the phage shell; binds to the phage RNA. From Pseudomonas phage PP7 (Bacteriophage PP7).
   5411..5434    +  CDS            GCN4_v4 (fragment): GCN4 peptide optimized to improve solubility while preserving binding to an scFv-GFP fusion protein (Tanenbaum et al., 2014)
   5703..5725    +  CDS            GCN4_v4 (fragment): GCN4 peptide optimized to improve solubility while preserving binding to an scFv-GFP fusion protein (Tanenbaum et al., 2014)
   5824..6412    +  misc_feature   WPRE: woodchuck hepatitis virus posttranscriptional regulatory element
   6420..6485    +  CDS            nef (fragment): NEF_HV1Z2 - Experimental evidence at protein level: Swiss-Prot protein existence level 1. Extracellular Nef protein targets CD4(+) T-lymphocytes for apoptosis by interacting with CXCR4 surface receptors. From Human immunodeficiency virus type 1 group M subtype D (isolate Z2/CDC-Z34) (HIV-1).
   6487..6720    +  LTR            3' LTR (ΔU3): self-inactivating 3' long terminal repeat (LTR) from HIV-1
   6925..7029    +  promoter       AmpR promoter: bla
   7030..754     +  CDS            AmpR (across the origin): β-lactamase; bla; confers resistance to ampicillin, carbenicillin, and related antibiotics
>Addgene plasmid #185797 | ubc-nls-pcp-5xSunTag (SRv1) | addgene full sequence | sequence record 367099 | Addgene NGS Result
TCAGTTGGGTGCACGAGTGGGTTACATCGAACTGGATCTCAACAGCGGTAAGATCCTTGAGAGTTTTCGC
CCCGAAGAACGTTTTCCAATGATGAGCACTTTTAAAGTTCTGCTATGTGGCGCGGTATTATCCCGTGTTG
ACGCCGGGCAAGAGCAACTCGGTCGCCGCATACACTATTCTCAGAATGACTTGGTTGAGTACTCACCAGT
CACAGAAAAGCATCTTACGGATGGCATGACAGTAAGAGAATTATGCAGTGCTGCCATAACCATGAGTGAT
AACACTGCGGCCAACTTACTTCTGACAACGATCGGAGGACCGAAGGAGCTAACCGCTTTTTTGCACAACA
TGGGGGATCATGTAACTCGCCTTGATCGTTGGGAACCGGAGCTGAATGAAGCCATACCAAACGACGAGCG
TGACACCACGATGCCTGTAGCAATGGCAACAACGTTGCGCAAACTATTAACTGGCGAACTACTTACTCTA
GCTTCCCGGCAACAATTAATAGACTGGATGGAGGCGGATAAAGTTGCAGGACCACTTCTGCGCTCGGCCC
TTCCGGCTGGCTGGTTTATTGCTGATAAATCTGGAGCCGGTGAGCGTGGGTCTCGCGGTATCATTGCAGC
ACTGGGGCCAGATGGTAAGCCCTCCCGTATCGTAGTTATCTACACGACGGGGAGTCAGGCAACTATGGAT
GAACGAAATAGACAGATCGCTGAGATAGGTGCCTCACTGATTAAGCATTGGTAACTGTCAGACCAAGTTT
ACTCATATATACTTTAGATTGATTTAAAACTTCATTTTTAATTTAAAAGGATCTAGGTGAAGATCCTTTT
TGATAATCTCATGACCAAAATCCCTTAACGTGAGTTTTCGTTCCACTGAGCGTCAGACCCCGTAGAAAAG
ATCAAAGGATCTTCTTGAGATCCTTTTTTTCTGCGCGTAATCTGCTGCTTGCAAACAAAAAAACCACCGC
TACCAGCGGTGGTTTGTTTGCCGGATCAAGAGCTACCAACTCTTTTTCCGAAGGTAACTGGCTTCAGCAG
AGCGCAGATACCAAATACTGTTCTTCTAGTGTAGCCGTAGTTAGGCCACCACTTCAAGAACTCTGTAGCA
CCGCCTACATACCTCGCTCTGCTAATCCTGTTACCAGTGGCTGCTGCCAGTGGCGATAAGTCGTGTCTTA
CCGGGTTGGACTCAAGACGATAGTTACCGGATAAGGCGCAGCGGTCGGGCTGAACGGGGGGTTCGTGCAC
ACAGCCCAGCTTGGAGCGAACGACCTACACCGAACTGAGATACCTACAGCGTGAGCTATGAGAAAGCGCC
ACGCTTCCCGAAGGGAGAAAGGCGGACAGGTATCCGGTAAGCGGCAGGGTCGGAACAGGAGAGCGCACGA
GGGAGCTTCCAGGGGGAAACGCCTGGTATCTTTATAGTCCTGTCGGGTTTCGCCACCTCTGACTTGAGCG
TCGATTTTTGTGATGCTCGTCAGGGGGGCGGAGCCTATGGAAAAACGCCAGCAACGCGGCCTTTTTACGG
TTCCTGGCCTTTTGCTGGCCTTTTGCTCACATGTTCTTTCCTGCGTTATCCCCTGATTCTGTGGATAACC
GTATTACCGCCTTTGAGTGAGCTGATACCGCTCGCCGCAGCCGAACGACCGAGCGCAGCGAGTCAGTGAG
CGAGGAAGCGGAAGAGCGCCCAATACGCAAACCGCCTCTCCCCGCGCGTTGGCCGATTCATTAATGCAGC
AAGCTCATGGCTGACTAATTTTTTTTATTTATGCAGAGGCCGAGGCCGCCTCGGCCTCTGAGCTATTCCA
GAAGTAGTGAGGAGGCTTTTTTGGAGGCCTAGGCTTTTGCAAAAAGCTCCCCGTGGCACGACAGGTTTCC
CGACTGGAAAGCGGGCAGTGAGCGCAACGCAATTAATGTGAGTTAGCTCACTCATTAGGCACCCCAGGCT
TTACACTTTATGCTTCCGGCTCGTATGTTGTGTGGAATTGTGAGCGGATAACAATTTCACACAGGAAACA
GCTATGACATGATTACGAATTTCACAAATAAAGCATTTTTTTCACTGCATTCTAGTTGTGGTTTGTCCAA
ACTCATCAATGTATCTTATCATGTCTGGATCAACTGGATAACTCAAGCTAACCAAAATCATCCCAAACTT
CCCACCCCATACCCTATTACCACTGCCAATTACCTGTGGTTTCATTTACTCTAAACCTGTGATTCCTCTG
AATTATTTTCATTTTAAAGAAATTGTATTTGTTAAATATGTACTACAAACTTAGTAGTTGGAAGGGCTAA
TTCACTCCCAAAGAAGACAAGATATCCTTGATCTGTGGATCTACCACACACAAGGCTACTTCCCTGATTA
GCAGAACTACACACCAGGGCCAGGGGTCAGATATCCACTGACCTTTGGATGGTGCTACAAGCTAGTACCA
GTTGAGCCAGATAAGGTAGAAGAGGCCAATAAAGGAGAGAACACCAGCTTGTTACACCCTGTGAGCCTGC
ATGGGATGGATGACCCGGAGAGAGAAGTGTTAGAGTGGAGGTTTGACAGCCGCCTAGCATTTCATCACGT
GGCCCGAGAGCTGCATCCGGAGTACTTCAAGAACTGCTGATATCGAGCTTGCTACAAGGGACTTTCCGCT
GGGGACTTTCCAGGGAGGCGTGGCCTGGGCGGGACTGGGGAGTGGCGAGCCCTCAGATCCTGCATATAAG
CAGCTGCTTTTTGCCTGTACTGGGTCTCTCTGGTTAGACCAGATCTGAGCCTGGGAGCTCTCTGGCTAAC
TAGGGAACCCACTGCTTAAGCCTCAATAAAGCTTGCCTTGAGTGCTTCAAGTAGTGTGTGCCCGTCTGTT
GTGTGACTCTGGTAACTAGAGATCCCTCAGACCCTTTTAGTCAGTGTGGAAAATCTCTAGCAGTGGCGCC
CGAACAGGGACTTGAAAGCGAAAGGGAAACCAGAGGAGCTCTCTCGACGCAGGACTCGGCTTGCTGAAGC
GCGCACGGCAAGAGGCGAGGGGCGGCGACTGGTGAGTACGCCAAAAATTTTGACTAGCGGAGGCTAGAAG
GAGAGAGATGGGTGCGAGAGCGTCAGTATTAAGCGGGGGAGAATTAGATCGCGATGGGAAAAAATTCGGT
TAAGGCCAGGGGGAAAGAAAAAATATAAATTAAAACATATAGTATGGGCAAGCAGGGAGCTAGAACGATT
CGCAGTTAATCCTGGCCTGTTAGAAACATCAGAAGGCTGTAGACAAATACTGGGACAGCTACAACCATCC
CTTCAGACAGGATCAGAAGAACTTAGATCATTATATAATACAGTAGCAACCCTCTATTGTGTGCATCAAA
GGATAGAGATAAAAGACACCAAGGAAGCTTTAGACAAGATAGAGGAAGAGCAAAACAAAAGTAAGACCAC
CGCACAGCAAGCGGCCGGCCGCTGATCTTCAGACCTGGAGGAGGAGATATGAGGGACAATTGGAGAAGTG
AATTATATAAATATAAAGTAGTAAAAATTGAACCATTAGGAGTAGCACCCACCAAGGCAAAGAGAAGAGT
GGTGCAGAGAGAAAAAAGAGCAGTGGGAATAGGAGCTTTGTTCCTTGGGTTCTTGGGAGCAGCAGGAAGC
ACTATGGGCGCAGCGTCAATGACGCTGACGGTACAGGCCAGACAATTATTGTCTGGTATAGTGCAGCAGC
AGAACAATTTGCTGAGGGCTATTGAGGCGCAACAGCATCTGTTGCAACTCACAGTCTGGGGCATCAAGCA
GCTCCAGGCAAGAATCCTGGCTGTGGAAAGATACCTAAAGGATCAACAGCTCCTGGGGATTTGGGGTTGC
TCTGGAAAACTCATTTGCACCACTGCTGTGCCTTGGAATGCTAGTTGGAGTAATAAATCTCTGGAACAGA
TTTGGAATCACACGACCTGGATGGAGTGGGACAGAGAAATTAACAATTACACAAGCTTAATACACTCCTT
AATTGAAGAATCGCAAAACCAGCAAGAAAAGAATGAACAAGAATTATTGGAATTAGATAAATGGGCAAGT
TTGTGGAATTGGTTTAACATAACAAATTGGCTGTGGTATATAAAATTATTCATAATGATAGTAGGAGGCT
TGGTAGGTTTAAGAATAGTTTTTGCTGTACTTTCTATAGTGAATAGAGTTAGGCAGGGATATTCACCATT
ATCGTTTCAGACCCACCTCCCAACCCCGAGGGGACCCGACAGGCCCGAAGGAATAGAAGAAGAAGGTGGA
GAGAGAGACAGAGACAGATCCATTCGATTAGTGAACGGATCTCGACGGTATCGCCGAATTCACAAATGGC
AGTATTCATCCACAATTTTAAAAGAAAAGGGGGGATTGGGGGGTACAGTGCAGGGGAAAGAATAGTAGAC
ATAATAGCAACAGACATACAAACTAAAGAATTACAAAAACAAATTACAAAAATTCAAAATTTTCGGGTTT
ATTACAGGGACAGCAGAGATCCAGTTTGGACTAGTGGCCTCCGCGCCGGGTTTTGGCGCCTCCCGCGGGC
GCCCCCCTCCTCACGGCGAGCGCTGCCACGTCAGACGAAGGGCGCAGCGAGCGTCCTGATCCTTCCGCCC
GGACGCTCAGGACAGCGGCCCGCTGCTCATAAGACTCGGCCTTAGAACCCCAGTATCAGCAGAAGGACAT
TTTAGGACGGGACTTGGGTGACTCTAGGGCACTGGTTTTCTTTCCAGAGAGCGGAACAGGCGAGGAAAAG
TAGTCCCTTCTCGGCGATTCTGCGGAGGGATCTCCGTGGGGCGGTGAACGCCGATGATTATATAAGGACG
CGCCGGGTGTGGCACAGCTAGTTCCGTCGCAGCCGGGATTTGGGTCGCGGTTCTTGTTTGTGGATCGCTG
TGATCGTCACTTGGCGGCCGCCATGGGCCCAAAAAAGAAAAGAAAAGTTGGCTACCCCTACGACGTGCCC
GACTACGCCATCGAAGGCCGCCATATGCTAGCCTCCAAAACCATCGTTCTTTCGGTCGGCGAGGCTACTC
GCACTCTGACTGAGATCCAGTCCACCGCAGACCGTCAGATCTTCGAAGAGAAGGTCGGGCCTCTGGTGGG
TCGGCTGCGCCTCACGGCTTCGCTCCGTCAAAACGGAGCCAAGACCGCGTATCGCGTCAACCTAAAACTG
GATCAGGCGGACGTCGTTGATTCCGGACTTCCGAAAGTGCGCTACACTCAGGTATGGTCGCACGACGTGA
CAATCGTTGCGAATAGCACCGAGGCCTCGCGCAAATCGTTGTACGATTTGACCAAGTCCCTCGTCGCGAC
CTCGCAGGTCGAAGATCTTGTCGTCAACCTTGTGCCGCTGGGCCGTGCGGATCCAATCATCGGTCCGGGT
TCTGGAGAAGAGCTACTATCCAAGAATTATCATCTTGAGAACGAGGTAGCGCGTTTGAAGAAGGGTTCCG
GCTCAGGAGAGGAACTGCTCTCGAAGAACTATCATCTTGAAAATGAGGTCGCTCGATTAAAAAAGGGATC
GGGCAGTGGTGAGGAACTACTTTCAAAGAATTACCACCTCGAAAACGAAGTAGCTCGATTAAAGAAAGGT
TCAGGGTCGGGTGAAGAATTACTGAGTAAAAATTATCATCTGGAAAATGAGGTAGCGAGACTAAAAAAGG
GGAGTGGTTCTGGCGAGGAATTGCTATCGAAAAATTATCATCTTGAGAACGAAGTTGCTAGGCTCAAAAA
GGGCTCAGGCTCAGGCACCGCGGTAAACGGTACCAGATTCACCGGTAACTATCTCGAGCTGTACAAGTAA
ATCGATAGATCCTAATCAACCTCTGGATTACAAAATTTGTGAAAGATTGACTGGTATTCTTAACTATGTT
GCTCCTTTTACGCTATGTGGATACGCTGCTTTAATGCCTTTGTATCATGCTATTGCTTCCCGTATGGCTT
TCATTTTCTCCTCCTTGTATAAATCCTGGTTGCTGTCTCTTTATGAGGAGTTGTGGCCCGTTGTCAGGCA
ACGTGGCGTGGTGTGCACTGTGTTTGCTGACGCAACCCCCACTGGTTGGGGCATTGCCACCACCTGTCAG
CTCCTTTCCGGGACTTTCGCTTTCCCCCTCCCTATTGCCACGGCGGAACTCATCGCCGCCTGCCTTGCCC
GCTGCTGGACAGGGGCTCGGCTGTTGGGCACTGACAATTCCGTGGTGTTGTCGGGGAAATCATCGTCCTT
TCCTTGGCTGCTCGCCTGTGTTGCCACCTGGATTCTGCGCGGGACGTCCTTCTGCTACGTCCCTTCGGCC
CTCAATCCAGCGGACCTTCCTTCCCGCGGCCTGCTGCCGGCTCTGCGGCCTCTTCCGCGTCTTCGCCTTC
GCCCTCAGACGAGTCGGATCTCCCTTTGGGCCGCCTCCCCGCCTGAGATCCTTTAAGACCAATGACTTAC
AAGGCAGCTGTAGATCTTAGCCACTTTTTAAAAGAAAAGGGGGGACTGGAAGGGCTAATTCACTCCCAAC
GAAGACAAGATCTGCTTTTTGCTTGTACTGGGTCTCTCTGGTTAGACCAGATCTGAGCCTGGGAGCTCTC
TGGCTAACTAGGGAACCCACTGCTTAAGCCTCAATAAAGCTTGCCTTGAGTGCTTCAAGTAGTGTGTGCC
CGTCTGTTGTGTGACTCTGGTAACTAGAGATCCCTCAGACCCTTTTAGTCAGTGTGGAAAATCTCTAGCA
GTAGTAGTTCATGTCATCTTATTATTCAGTATTTATAACTTGCAAAGAAATGAATATCAGAGAGTGAGAG
GCCCGGGTTAATTAAGGAAAGGGCTAGATCATTCTTGAAGACGAAAGGGCCTCGTGATACGCCTATTTTT
ATAGGTTAATGTCATGATAATAATGGTTTCTTAGACGTCAGGTGGCACTTTTCGGGGAAATGTGCGCGGA
ACCCCTATTTGTTTATTTTTCTAAATACATTCAAATATGTATCCGCTCATGAGACAATAACCCTGATAAA
TGCTTCAATAATATTGAAAAAGGAAGAGTATGAGTATTCAACATTTCCGTGTCGCCCTTATTCCCTTTTT
TGCGGCATTTTGCCTTCCTGTTTTTGCTCACCCAGAAACGCTGGTGAAAGTAAAAGATGCTGAAGA
